>Addgene plasmid #233201 | pENTR-SNAP-p53DD-IRES-HRAS(G12V) | addgene full sequence | sequence record 463824 | Addgene NGS Result
CTCGGGCCCCAAATAATGATTTTATTTTGACTGATAGTGACCTGTTCGTTGCAACAAATTGATAAGCAAT
GCTTTTTTATAATGCCAACTTTGTACAAAAAAGCAGGCTCCACCATGGGAACCAATTCAGTCGACTGGAT
CCGGTACTACTGAATTCAAGCTTGGATCCCAATGTGCCACCATGGACAAAGACTGCGAAATGAAGCGCAC
CACCCTGGATAGCCCTCTGGGCAAGCTGGAACTGTCTGGGTGCGAACAGGGCCTGCACCGTATCATCTTC
CTGGGCAAAGGAACATCTGCCGCCGACGCCGTGGAAGTGCCTGCCCCAGCCGCCGTGCTGGGCGGACCAG
AGCCACTGATGCAGGCCACCGCCTGGCTCAACGCCTACTTTCACCAGCCTGAGGCCATCGAGGAGTTCCC
TGTGCCAGCCCTGCACCACCCAGTGTTCCAGCAGGAGAGCTTTACCCGCCAGGTGCTGTGGAAACTGCTG
AAAGTGGTGAAGTTCGGAGAGGTCATCAGCTACAGCCACCTGGCCGCCCTGGCCGGCAATCCCGCCGCCA
CCGCCGCCGTGAAAACCGCCCTGAGCGGAAATCCCGTGCCCATTCTGATCCCCTGCCACCGGGTGGTGCA
GGGCGACCTGGACGTGGGGGGCTACGAGGGCGGGCTCGCCGTGAAAGAGTGGCTGCTGGCCCACGAGGGC
CACAGACTGGGCAAGCCTGGGCTGGGTCCTGCAGGCGGATCCATGACTGCCATGGAGGAGTCACAGTCGG
ATATCAGCCTCAAGAGAGCGCTGCCCACCTGCACAAGCGCCTCTCCCCCGCAAAAGAAAAAACCACTTGA
TGGAGAGTATTTCACCCTCAAGATCCGCGGGCGTAAACGCTTCGAGATGTTCCGGGAGCTGAATGAGGCC
TTAGAGTTAAAGGATGCCCATGCTACAGAGGAGTCTGGAGACAGCAGGGCTCACTCCAGCTACCTGAAGA
CCAAGAAGGGCCAGTCTACTTCCCGCCATAAAAAAACAATGGTCAAGAAAGTGGGGCCTGACTCAGACTG
ACAACACCATGGAGCGTTACTGGCCGAAGCCGCTTGGAATAAGGCCGGTGTGCGTTTGTCTATATGTTAT
TTTCCACCATATTGCCGTCTTTTGGCAATGTGAGGGCCCGGAAACCTGGCCCTGTCTTCTTGACGAGCAT
TCCTAGGGGTCTTTCCCCTCTCGCCAAAGGAATGCAAGGTCTGTTGAATGTCGTGAAGGAAGCAGTTCCT
CTGGAAGCTTCTTGAAGACAAACAACGTCTGTAGCGACCCTTTGCAGGCAGCGGAACCCCCCACCTGGCG
ACAGGTGCCTCTGCGGCCAAAAGCCACGTGTATAAGATACACCTGCAAAGGCGGCACAACCCCAGTGCCA
CGTTGTGAGTTGGATAGTTGTGGAAAGAGTCAAATGGCTCTCCTCAAGCGTATTCAACAAGGGGCTGAAG
GATGCCCAGAAGGTACCCCATTGTATGGGATCTGATCTGGGGCCTCGGTGCACATGCTTTACATGTGTTT
AGTCGAGGTTAAAAAAACGTCTAGGCCCCCCGAACCACGGGGACGTGGTTTTCCTTTGAAAAACAGGAAT
GACCGAATACAAGCTGGTGGTGGTGGGCGCCGTCGGTGTGGGCAAGAGTGCGCTGACCATCCAGCTGATC
CAGAACCATTTTGTGGACGAATACGACCCCACTATAGAGGATTCCTACCGGAAGCAGGTGGTCATTGATG
GGGAGACGTGCCTGTTGGACATCCTGGATACCGCCGGCCAGGAGGAGTACAGCGCCATGCGGGACCAGTA
CATGCGCACCGGGGAGGGCTTCCTGTGTGTGTTTGCCATCAACAACACCAAGTCTTTTGAGGACATCCAC
CAGTACAGGGAGCAGATCAAACGGGTGAAGGACTCGGATGACGTGCCCATGGTGCTGGTGGGGAACAAGT
GTGACCTGGCTGCACGCACTGTGGAATCTCGGCAGGCTCAGGACCTCGCCCGAAGCTACGGCATCCCCTA
CATCGAAACCTCGGCCAAGACCCGGCAGGGAGTGGAGGATGCCTTCTACACGTTGGTGCGTGAGATCCGG
CAGCACAAGCTGCGGAAGCTGAACCCTCCTGATGAGAGTGGCCCCGGCTGCATGAGCTGCAAGTGTGTGC
TCTCCTAACGCTGATATCTAGACCCAGCTTTCTTGTACAAAGTTGGCATTATAAGAAAGCATTGCTTATC
AATTTGTTGCAACGAACAGGTCACTATCAGTCAAAATAAAATCATTATTTGCCATCCAGCTGCAGCTCTG
GCCCGTGTCTCAAAATCTCTGATGTTACATTGCACAAGATAAAAATATATCATCATGAACAATAAAACTG
TCTGCTTACATAAACAGTAATACAAGGGGTGTTATGAGCCATATTCAACGGGAAACGTCGAGGCCGCGAT
TAAATTCCAACATGGATGCTGATTTATATGGGTATAAATGGGCTCGCGATAATGTCGGGCAATCAGGTGC
GACAATCTATCGCTTGTATGGGAAGCCCGATGCGCCAGAGTTGTTTCTGAAACATGGCAAAGGTAGCGTT
GCCAATGATGTTACAGATGAGATGGTCAGACTAAACTGGCTGACGGAATTTATGCCTCTTCCGACCATCA
AGCATTTTATCCGTACTCCTGGTGATGCATGGTTACTCACCACTGCGATCCCCGGAAAAACAGCATTCCA
GGTATTAGAAGAATATCCTGATTCAGGTGAAAATATTGTTGATGCGCTGGCAGTGTTCCTGCGCCGGTTG
CATTCGATTCCTGTTTGTAATTGTCCTTTTAACAGCGATCGCGTATTTCGTCTAGCTCAGGCGCAATCAC
GAATGAATAACGGTTTGGTTGATGCGAGTGATTTTGATGACGAGCGTAATGGCTGGCCTGTTGAACAAGT
CTGGAAAGAAATGCATAAACTTTTGCCATTCTCACCGGATTCAGTCGTCACTCATGGTGATTTCTCACTT
GATAACCTTATTTTTGACGAGGGGAAATTAATAGGTTGTATTGATGTTGGACGAGTCGGAATCGCAGACC
GATACCAGGATCTTGCCATCCTATGGAACTGCCTCGGTGAGTTTTCTCCTTCATTACAGAAACGGCTTTT
TCAAAAATATGGTATTGATAATCCTGATATGAATAAATTGCAGTTTCATTTGATGCTCGATGAGTTTTTC
TAATCAGAATTGGTTAATTGGTTGTAACATTATTCAGATTGGGCCCCGTTCCACTGAGCGTCAGACCCCG
TAGAAAAGATCAAAGGATCTTCTTGAGATCCTTTTTTTCTGCGCGTAATCTGCTGCTTGCAAACAAAAAA
ACCACCGCTACCAGCGGTGGTTTGTTTGCCGGATCAAGAGCTACCAACTCTTTTTCCGAAGGTAACTGGC
TTCAGCAGAGCGCAGATACCAAATACTGTTCTTCTAGTGTAGCCGTAGTTAGGCCACCACTTCAAGAACT
CTGTAGCACCGCCTACATACCTCGCTCTGCTAATCCTGTTACCAGTGGCTGCTGCCAGTGGCGATAAGTC
GTGTCTTACCGGGTTGGACTCAAGACGATAGTTACCGGATAAGGCGCAGCGGTCGGGCTGAACGGGGGGT
TCGTGCACACAGCCCAGCTTGGAGCGAACGACCTACACCGAACTGAGATACCTACAGCGTGAGCTATGAG
AAAGCGCCACGCTTCCCGAAGGGAGAAAGGCGGACAGGTATCCGGTAAGCGGCAGGGTCGGAACAGGAGA
GCGCACGAGGGAGCTTCCAGGGGGAAACGCCTGGTATCTTTATAGTCCTGTCGGGTTTCGCCACCTCTGA
CTTGAGCGTCGATTTTTGTGATGCTCGTCAGGGGGGCGGAGCCTATGGAAAAACGCCAGCAACGCGGCCT
TTTTACGGTTCCTGGCCTTTTGCTGGCCTTTTGCTCACATGTTCTTTCCTGCGTTATCCCCTGATTCTGT
GGATAACCGTATTACCGCTAGCATGGATCTCGGGGACGTCTAACTACTAAGCGAGAGTAGGGAACTGCCA
GGCATCAAATAAAACGAAAGGCTCAGTCGGAAGACTGGGCCTTTCGTTTTATCTGTTGTTTGTCGGTGAA
CGCTCTCCTGAGTAGGACAAATCCGCCGGGAGCGGATTTGAACGTTGTGAAGCAACGGCCCGGAGGGTGG
CGGGCAGGACGCCCGCCATAAACTGCCAGGCATCAAACTAAGCAGAAGGCCATCCTGACGGATGGCCTTT
TTGCGTTTCTACAAACTCTTCCTGTTAGTTAGTTACTTAAG
Features (pLannotate 1.2.2; 10 found; start..end, strand, type, name):
     10..109     +  protein_bind   attL1: mutant version of attL; recombination site for the Gateway® LR reaction LR Clonase™
    182..727     +  CDS            SNAP-tag®: human O6-alkylguanine-DNA-alkyltransferase variant that forms covalent bonds with benzylguanine derivatives fast-reacting variant, optimized for mammalian expression
    776..1048    +  CDS            Tp53 (fragment): P53_MOUSE - Also known as P53, Trp53. Experimental evidence at protein level: Swiss-Prot protein existence level 1. Acts as a tumor suppressor in many tumor types; induces growth arrest or apoptosis depending on the physiological circumstances and cell type. Involved in cell cycle regulation as a trans-activator that acts to negatively regulate cell division by controlling a set of genes required for this process. One of the activated genes is an inhibitor of cyclin-dependent kinases. Apoptosis induction seems to be mediated either by stimulation of BAX and FAS antigen expression, or by repres
   1065..1605    +  misc_feature   IRES: internal ribosome entry site (IRES) of the encephalomyocarditis virus (EMCV)
   1609..2176    +  CDS            H-Ras (G12V) (fragment): human oncoprotein generated by the G12V mutation in the small GTPase H-Ras
   2192..2291    -  protein_bind   attL2: mutant version of attL; recombination site for the Gateway® LR reaction LR Clonase™
   2414..3223    +  CDS            KanR: aminoglycoside phosphotransferase; aph(3')-Ia; confers resistance to kanamycin in bacteria or G418 (Geneticin®) in eukaryotes
   3313..3901    +  rep_origin     ori: high-copy-number ColE1/pMB1/pBR322/pUC origin of replication
   4069..4112    -  terminator     rrnB T1 terminator: Escherichia coli rrnB; transcription terminator T1 from the E. coli rrnB gene
   4244..4271    +  terminator     rrnB T2 terminator: transcription terminator T2 from the E. coli rrnB gene
