[The description below was written by a language model from this plasmid's Addgene catalogue record and pLannotate feature annotations shown in this document.]
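Description:
pENTR-SNAP-p53DD-IRES-HRAS(G12V) is a small (about 4.3 kb) Gateway entry clone built on the pENTR4 backbone by Gibson assembly. It is maintained in E. coli as a high-copy plasmid through a ColE1/pUC-type origin and selected with kanamycin via an aminoglycoside phosphotransferase gene. The rrnB T1 and T2 terminators sit upstream of the cloning region, where they insulate the insert from read-through transcription originating in the backbone.

The payload lies between attL1 and attL2, the recombination sites that allow the cassette to be moved into any attR-containing destination vector by an LR Clonase reaction. It is a bicistronic arrangement. The first open reading frame encodes a SNAP-tag (an engineered O6-alkylguanine-DNA-alkyltransferase that covalently binds benzylguanine-based labels), followed by a fragment of mouse p53 corresponding to p53DD, generally known as a truncated dominant-negative form that interferes with endogenous p53 function. The SNAP tag would allow this protein to be labelled and tracked. An EMCV internal ribosome entry site then drives cap-independent translation of the second cistron, human H-Ras carrying the oncogenic, constitutively activating G12V substitution, so both proteins are made from a single transcript.

No eukaryotic promoter or polyadenylation signal is annotated within the entry clone, as expected for this vector type; expression depends on the elements supplied by the chosen destination vector. The associated work concerns compact cassettes for direct conversion of cells into motor neurons, although the record does not spell out this cassette's exact role or the destination vector used with it.
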