Addgene plasmid #233201: pENTR-SNAP-p53DD-IRES-HRAS(G12V)
Purpose: Gateway entry vector for SNAP-p53DD and HRAS(G12V)
Depositing lab: Kate Galloway. Depositing organization: Massachusetts Institute of Technology. Publication: Compact transcription factor cassettes generate functional, engraftable motor neurons by direct conversion. Wang NB, Adewumi HO, Lende-Dorn BA, Beitz AM, O'Shea TM, Galloway KE. Cell Syst. 2025 Mar 10:101206. doi: 10.1016/j.cels.2025.101206. PubMed 40086435.
Backbone
  Vector backbone: pENTR4
  Vector type: Other
Growth in bacteria
  Bacterial resistance: Kanamycin, 50 μg/mL
  Growth temperature: 37°C
  Growth strain: NEB Stable
  Copy number: High Copy
Gene/Insert
  Gene/Insert name: SNAP-p53DD-IRES-HRAS(G12V)
  Species: H. sapiens (human), M. musculus (mouse)
  Entrez Gene: Trp53 (a.k.a. Tp53, bbl, bfy, bhy, p44, p53); HRAS (a.k.a. C-BAS/HAS, C-H-RAS, C-HA-RAS1, CTLO, H-RASIDX, HAMSV, HRAS1, RASH1, p21ras)
  Cloning method: Gibson Cloning
Terms and licenses: Academic/Nonprofit Terms; Industry Terms: Not Available to Industry
How to cite: pENTR-SNAP-p53DD-IRES-HRAS(G12V) was a gift from Kate Galloway (Addgene plasmid # 233201 ; http://n2t.net/addgene:233201 ; RRID:Addgene_233201)
