>Addgene plasmid #233201 | pENTR-SNAP-p53DD-IRES-HRAS(G12V) | depositor partial sequence | sequence record 458795 | SNAP-p53DD
ATGGACAAAGACTGCGAAATGAAGCGCACCACCCTGGATAGCCCTCTGGGCAAGCTGGAACTGTCTGGGT
GCGAACAGGGCCTGCACCGTATCATCTTCCTGGGCAAAGGAACATCTGCCGCCGACGCCGTGGAAGTGCC
TGCCCCAGCCGCCGTGCTGGGCGGACCAGAGCCACTGATGCAGGCCACCGCCTGGCTCAACGCCTACTTT
CACCAGCCTGAGGCCATCGAGGAGTTCCCTGTGCCAGCCCTGCACCACCCAGTGTTCCAGCAGGAGAGCT
TTACCCGCCAGGTGCTGTGGAAACTGCTGAAAGTGGTGAAGTTCGGAGAGGTCATCAGCTACAGCCACCT
GGCCGCCCTGGCCGGCAATCCCGCCGCCACCGCCGCCGTGAAAACCGCCCTGAGCGGAAATCCCGTGCCC
ATTCTGATCCCCTGCCACCGGGTGGTGCAGGGCGACCTGGACGTGGGGGGCTACGAGGGCGGGCTCGCCG
TGAAAGAGTGGCTGCTGGCCCACGAGGGCCACAGACTGGGCAAGCCTGGGCTGGGTCCTGCAGGCGGATC
CATGACTGCCATGGAGGAGTCACAGTCGGATATCAGCCTCAAGAGAGCGCTGCCCACCTGCACAAGCGCC
TCTCCCCCGCAAAAGAAAAAACCACTTGATGGAGAGTATTTCACCCTCAAGATCCGCGGGCGTAAACGCT
TCGAGATGTTCCGGGAGCTGAATGAGGCCTTAGAGTTAAAGGATGCCCATGCTACAGAGGAGTCTGGAGA
CAGCAGGGCTCACTCCAGCTACCTGAAGACCAAGAAGGGCCAGTCTACTTCCCGCCATAAAAAAACAATG
GTCAAGAAAGTGGGGCCTGACTCAGACTGA
