>Addgene plasmid #233201 | pENTR-SNAP-p53DD-IRES-HRAS(G12V) | depositor partial sequence | sequence record 458796 | HRAS(G12V)
ATGACCGAATACAAGCTGGTGGTGGTGGGCGCCGTCGGTGTGGGCAAGAGTGCGCTGACCATCCAGCTGA
TCCAGAACCATTTTGTGGACGAATACGACCCCACTATAGAGGATTCCTACCGGAAGCAGGTGGTCATTGA
TGGGGAGACGTGCCTGTTGGACATCCTGGATACCGCCGGCCAGGAGGAGTACAGCGCCATGCGGGACCAG
TACATGCGCACCGGGGAGGGCTTCCTGTGTGTGTTTGCCATCAACAACACCAAGTCTTTTGAGGACATCC
ACCAGTACAGGGAGCAGATCAAACGGGTGAAGGACTCGGATGACGTGCCCATGGTGCTGGTGGGGAACAA
GTGTGACCTGGCTGCACGCACTGTGGAATCTCGGCAGGCTCAGGACCTCGCCCGAAGCTACGGCATCCCC
TACATCGAAACCTCGGCCAAGACCCGGCAGGGAGTGGAGGATGCCTTCTACACGTTGGTGCGTGAGATCC
GGCAGCACAAGCTGCGGAAGCTGAACCCTCCTGATGAGAGTGGCCCCGGCTGCATGAGCTGCAAGTGTGT
GCTCTCCTAA
